Addgene plasmid #81726: pDONR223_IDH1_p.R132C
Purpose: Gateway Donor vector containing IDH1, part of the Target Accelerator Plasmid Collection.
Depositing lab: Jesse Boehm & William Hahn & David Root. Depositing organization: Broad Institute. Publication: Systematic Functional Interrogation of Rare Cancer Variants Identifies Oncogenic Alleles. Kim E, Ilic N, Shrestha Y, Zou L, Kamburov A, Zhu C, Yang X, Lubonja R, Tran N, Nguyen C, Lawrence MS, Piccioni F, Bagul M, Doench JG, Chouinard CR, Wu X, Hogstrom L, Natoli T, Tamayo P, Horn H, Corsello SM, Lage K, Root DE, Subramanian A, Golub TR, Getz G, Boehm JS, Hahn WC. Cancer Discov. 2016 Jul;6(7):714-26. doi: 10.1158/2159-8290.CD-16-0160. Epub 2016 May 4. PubMed 27147599.
Backbone
  Vector backbone: pDONR223
  Backbone manufacturer: Invitrogen
  Backbone size w/o insert (bp): 2790
  Vector type: Gateway Entry vector
Growth in bacteria
  Bacterial resistance: Spectinomycin, 50 μg/mL
  Growth temperature: 37°C
  Growth strain: DH5alpha
  Copy number: High Copy
Gene/Insert
  Gene/Insert name: IDH1 (alt name: NM_005896.3)
  Species: H. sapiens (human)
  Mutation: R132C
  Entrez Gene: IDH1 (a.k.a. HEL-216, HEL-S-26, IDCD, IDH, IDP, IDPC, PICD)
  Promoter: None
  Cloning method: Gateway Cloning
  Sequencing primers: 5′ M13pUC-fwd; 3′ M13-Rev
Terms and licenses: Academic/Nonprofit Terms; Industry Terms: Not Available to Industry
Depositor comments: Closed state: stop codon immediately follows insert
How to cite: pDONR223_IDH1_p.R132C was a gift from Jesse Boehm & William Hahn & David Root (Addgene plasmid # 81726 ; http://n2t.net/addgene:81726 ; RRID:Addgene_81726)
