[The description below was written by a language model from this plasmid's Addgene catalogue record and pLannotate feature annotations shown in this document.]
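Description:
pDONR223_IDH1_p.R132C is a Gateway entry clone built on the Invitrogen pDONR223 backbone and carrying the human IDH1 (isocitrate dehydrogenase 1) open reading frame with the R132C substitution. It is propagated in E. coli from a high-copy ColE1/pUC-type origin. Selection is with spectinomycin, conferred by the aadA aminoglycoside adenylyltransferase gene (annotated SmR), which sits downstream of a fragment of a class 1 integron Pc promoter and a short remnant of a gentamicin resistance gene. The sequenced record is about 4.0 kb, consistent with the roughly 2.8 kb backbone plus the insert.

The IDH1 coding sequence of about 1.2 kb is flanked on both sides by attL recombination sites. The automated annotation labels both as attL3, so the exact attL variants should not be inferred from the feature table alone. These sites allow the ORF to be moved by an LR Clonase reaction into any compatible Gateway destination vector. The clone is in the "closed" configuration, meaning a stop codon immediately follows the insert, so it will yield native C-terminus protein rather than C-terminal fusions. No promoter drives the insert in this plasmid. rrnB T1 and T2 terminators lie upstream of the cassette to insulate it from read-through transcription, and a T7 promoter lies beyond the downstream attL site, facing back toward the insert. Small lacI and lacZα fragments are backbone remnants.

The plasmid belongs to the Target Accelerator Plasmid Collection, a set of cancer-associated variant alleles. It serves as a source clone for making expression constructs used to test the function of this IDH1 mutation.
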