Features (pLannotate 1.2.2; 12 found; start..end, strand, type, name):
     21..609     +  rep_origin     ori: high-copy-number ColE1/pMB1/pBR322/pUC origin of replication
    792..884     +  CDS            lacI (fragment): lac repressor; lacI; The lac repressor binds to the lac operator to inhibit transcription in E. coli. This inhibition can be relieved by adding lactose or isopropyl-β-D-thiogalactopyranoside (IPTG).
    939..966     -  terminator     rrnB T2 terminator: transcription terminator T2 from the E. coli rrnB gene
   1098..1141    +  terminator     rrnB T1 terminator: Escherichia coli rrnB; transcription terminator T1 from the E. coli rrnB gene
   1188..1224    -  CDS            lacZα (fragment): LacZα fragment of β-galactosidase; lacZ fragment
   1241..1336    +  protein_bind   attL3: mutant version of attL; recombination site for the Gateway® LR reaction LR Clonase™
   1342..2583    +  CDS            IDH1: IDHC_HUMAN - Also known as PICD. Experimental evidence at protein level: Swiss-Prot protein existence level 1. From Homo sapiens (Human).
   2591..2686    -  protein_bind   attL3: mutant version of attL; recombination site for the Gateway® LR reaction LR Clonase™
   2705..2723    -  promoter       T7 promoter: promoter for bacteriophage T7 RNA polymerase
   2912..2935    +  promoter       Pc promoter (fragment): intI1 (promoter lies within the coding sequence); class 1 integron promoter
   3111..3167    +  CDS            GmR (fragment): gentamycin acetyltransferase; aacC1; confers resistance to gentamycin
   3174..3965    +  CDS            SmR: aminoglycoside adenylyltransferase (Murphy, 1985); aadA; confers resistance to spectinomycin and streptomycin
>Addgene plasmid #81726 | pDONR223_IDH1_p.R132C | addgene full sequence | sequence record 168793 | Addgene NGS Result
GAAAAGATCAAAGGATCTTCTTGAGATCCTTTTTTTCTGCGCGTAATCTGCTGCTTGCAAACAAAAAAAC
CACCGCTACCAGCGGTGGTTTGTTTGCCGGATCAAGAGCTACCAACTCTTTTTCCGAAGGTAACTGGCTT
CAGCAGAGCGCAGATACCAAATACTGTTCTTCTAGTGTAGCCGTAGTTAGGCCACCACTTCAAGAACTCT
GTAGCACCGCCTACATACCTCGCTCTGCTAATCCTGTTACCAGTGGCTGCTGCCAGTGGCGATAAGTCGT
GTCTTACCGGGTTGGACTCAAGACGATAGTTACCGGATAAGGCGCAGCGGTCGGGCTGAACGGGGGGTTC
GTGCACACAGCCCAGCTTGGAGCGAACGACCTACACCGAACTGAGATACCTACAGCGTGAGCTATGAGAA
AGCGCCACGCTTCCCGAAGGGAGAAAGGCGGACAGGTATCCGGTAAGCGGCAGGGTCGGAACAGGAGAGC
GCACGAGGGAGCTTCCAGGGGGAAACGCCTGGTATCTTTATAGTCCTGTCGGGTTTCGCCACCTCTGACT
TGAGCGTCGATTTTTGTGATGCTCGTCAGGGGGGCGGAGCCTATGGAAAAACGCCAGCAACGCGGCCTTT
TTACGGTTCCTGGCCTTTTGCTGGCCTTTTGCTCACATGTTCTTTCCTGCGTTATCCCCTGATTCTGTGG
ATAACCGTATTACCGCCTTTGAGTGAGCTGATACCGCTCGCCGCAGCCGAACGACCGAGCGCAGCGAGTC
AGTGAGCGAGGAAGCGGAAGAGCGCCCAATACGCAAACCGCCTCTCCCCGCGCGTTGGCCGATTCATTAA
TGCAGCTGGCACGACAGGTTTCCCGACTGGAAAGCGGGCAGTGAGCGCAACGCAATTAATACGCGTACCG
CTAGCCAGGAAGAGTTTGTAGAAACGCAAAAAGGCCATCCGTCAGGATGGCCTTCTGCTTAGTTTGATGC
CTGGCAGTTTATGGCGGGCGTCCTGCCCGCCACCCTCCGGGCCGTTGCTTCACAACGTTCAAATCCGCTC
CCGGCGGATTTGTCCTACTCAGGAGAGCGTTCACCGACAAACAACAGATAAAACGAAAGGCCCAGTCTTC
CGACTGAGCCTTTCGTTTTATTTGATGCCTGGCAGTTCCCTACTCTCGCGTTAACGCTAGCATGGATGTT
TTCCCAGTCACGACGTTGTAAAACGACGGCCAGTCTTAAGCTCGGGCCCCAAATAATGATTTTATTTTGA
CTGATAGTGACCTGTTCGTTGCAACAAATTGATGAGCAATGCTTTTTTATAATGCCAACTTTGTACAAAA
AAGTTGGCACCATGTCCAAAAAAATCAGTGGCGGTTCTGTGGTAGAGATGCAAGGAGATGAAATGACACG
AATCATTTGGGAATTGATTAAAGAGAAACTCATTTTTCCCTACGTGGAATTGGATCTACATAGCTATGAT
TTAGGCATAGAGAATCGTGATGCCACCAACGACCAAGTCACCAAGGATGCTGCAGAAGCTATAAAGAAGC
ATAATGTTGGCGTCAAATGTGCCACTATCACTCCTGATGAGAAGAGGGTTGAGGAGTTCAAGTTGAAACA
AATGTGGAAATCACCAAATGGCACCATACGAAATATTCTGGGTGGCACGGTCTTCAGAGAAGCCATTATC
TGCAAAAATATCCCCCGGCTTGTGAGTGGATGGGTAAAACCTATCATCATAGGTTGTCATGCTTATGGGG
ATCAATACAGAGCAACTGATTTTGTTGTTCCTGGGCCTGGAAAAGTAGAGATAACCTACACACCAAGTGA
CGGAACCCAAAAGGTGACATACCTGGTACATAACTTTGAAGAAGGTGGTGGTGTTGCCATGGGGATGTAT
AATCAAGATAAGTCAATTGAAGATTTTGCACACAGTTCCTTCCAAATGGCTCTGTCTAAGGGTTGGCCTT
TGTATCTGAGCACCAAAAACACTATTCTGAAGAAATATGATGGGCGTTTTAAAGACATCTTTCAGGAGAT
ATATGACAAGCAGTACAAGTCCCAGTTTGAAGCTCAAAAGATCTGGTATGAGCATAGGCTCATCGACGAC
ATGGTGGCCCAAGCTATGAAATCAGAGGGAGGCTTCATCTGGGCCTGTAAAAACTATGATGGTGACGTGC
AGTCGGACTCTGTGGCCCAAGGGTATGGCTCTCTCGGCATGATGACCAGCGTGCTGGTTTGTCCAGATGG
CAAGACAGTAGAAGCAGAGGCTGCCCACGGGACTGTAACCCGTCACTACCGCATGTACCAGAAAGGACAG
GAGACGTCCACCAATCCCATTGCTTCCATTTTTGCCTGGACCAGAGGGTTAGCCCACAGAGCAAAGCTTG
ATAACAATAAAGAGCTTGCCTTCTTTGCAAATGCTTTGGAAGAAGTCTCTATTGAGACAATTGAGGCTGG
CTTCATGACCAAGGACTTGGCTGCTTGCATTAAAGGTTTACCCAATGTGCAACGTTCTGACTACTTGAAT
ACATTTGAGTTCATGGATAAACTTGGAGAAAACTTGAAGATCAAACTAGCTCAGGCCAAACTTTAATTGC
CAACTTTCTTGTACAAAGTTGGCATTATAAGAAAGCATTGCTTATCAATTTGTTGCAACGAACAGGTCAC
TATCAGTCAAAATAAAATCATTATTTGCCATCCAGCTGATATCCCCTATAGTGAGTCGTATTACATGGTC
ATAGCTGTTTCCTGGCAGCTCTGGCCCGTGTCTCAAAATCTCTGATGTTACATTGCACAAGATAAAAATA
TATCATCATGCCTCCTCTAGACCAGCCAGGACAGAAAGCCTCGACTTCGCTGCTACCCAAGGTTGCCGGG
TGACGCACACCGTGGAAACGGATGAAGGCACGAACCCAGTGGACATAAGCCTGTTCGGTTCGTAAGCTGT
AATGCAAGTAGCGTATGCGCTCACGCAACTGGTCCAGAACCTTGACCGAACGCAGCGGTGGTAACGGCGC
AGTGGCGGTTTTCATGGCTTGTTATGACTGTTTTTTTGGGGTACAGTCTATGCCTCGGGCATCCAAGCAG
CAAGCGCGTTACGCCGTGGGTCGATGTTTGATGTTATGGAGCAGCAACGATGTTACGCAGCAGGGCAGTC
GCCCTAAAACAAAGTTAAACATTATGAGGGAAGCGGTGATCGCCGAAGTATCGACTCAACTATCAGAGGT
AGTTGGCGTCATCGAGCGCCATCTCGAACCGACGTTGCTGGCCGTACATTTGTACGGCTCCGCAGTGGAT
GGCGGCCTGAAGCCACACAGTGATATTGATTTGCTGGTTACGGTGACCGTAAGGCTTGATGAAACAACGC
GGCGAGCTTTGATCAACGACCTTTTGGAAACTTCGGCTTCCCCTGGAGAGAGCGAGATTCTCCGCGCTGT
AGAAGTCACCATTGTTGTGCACGACGACATCATTCCGTGGCGTTATCCAGCTAAGCGCGAACTGCAATTT
GGAGAATGGCAGCGCAATGACATTCTTGCAGGTATCTTCGAGCCAGCCACGATCGACATTGATCTGGCTA
TCTTGCTGACAAAAGCAAGAGAACATAGCGTTGCCTTGGTAGGTCCAGCGGCGGAGGAACTCTTTGATCC
GGTTCCTGAACAGGATCTATTTGAGGCGCTAAATGAAACCTTAACGCTATGGAACTCGCCGCCCGACTGG
GCTGGCGATGAGCGAAATGTAGTGCTTACGTTGTCCCGCATTTGGTACAGCGCAGTAACCGGCAAAATCG
CGCCGAAGGATGTCGCTGCCGACTGGGCAATGGAGCGCCTGCCGGCCCAGTATCAGCCCGTCATACTTGA
AGCTAGACAGGCTTATCTTGGACAAGAAGAAGATCGCTTGGCCTCGCGCGCAGATCAGTTGGAAGAATTT
GTCCACTACGTGAAAGGCGAGATCACCAAGGTAGTCGGCAAATAACCCTCGAGCCACCCATGACCAAAAT
CCCTTAACGTGAGTTACGCGTCGTTCCACTGAGCGTCAGACCCCGTA
