>Addgene plasmid #81726 | pDONR223_IDH1_p.R132C | depositor partial sequence | sequence record 155045 | Insert sequence
ATGTCCAAAAAAATCAGTGGCGGTTCTGTGGTAGAGATGCAAGGAGATGAAATGACACGAATCATTTGGG
AATTGATTAAAGAGAAACTCATTTTTCCCTACGTGGAATTGGATCTACATAGCTATGATTTAGGCATAGA
GAATCGTGATGCCACCAACGACCAAGTCACCAAGGATGCTGCAGAAGCTATAAAGAAGCATAATGTTGGC
GTCAAATGTGCCACTATCACTCCTGATGAGAAGAGGGTTGAGGAGTTCAAGTTGAAACAAATGTGGAAAT
CACCAAATGGCACCATACGAAATATTCTGGGTGGCACGGTCTTCAGAGAAGCCATTATCTGCAAAAATAT
CCCCCGGCTTGTGAGTGGATGGGTAAAACCTATCATCATAGGTTGTCATGCTTATGGGGATCAATACAGA
GCAACTGATTTTGTTGTTCCTGGGCCTGGAAAAGTAGAGATAACCTACACACCAAGTGACGGAACCCAAA
AGGTGACATACCTGGTACATAACTTTGAAGAAGGTGGTGGTGTTGCCATGGGGATGTATAATCAAGATAA
GTCAATTGAAGATTTTGCACACAGTTCCTTCCAAATGGCTCTGTCTAAGGGTTGGCCTTTGTATCTGAGC
ACCAAAAACACTATTCTGAAGAAATATGATGGGCGTTTTAAAGACATCTTTCAGGAGATATATGACAAGC
AGTACAAGTCCCAGTTTGAAGCTCAAAAGATCTGGTATGAGCATAGGCTCATCGACGACATGGTGGCCCA
AGCTATGAAATCAGAGGGAGGCTTCATCTGGGCCTGTAAAAACTATGATGGTGACGTGCAGTCGGACTCT
GTGGCCCAAGGGTATGGCTCTCTCGGCATGATGACCAGCGTGCTGGTTTGTCCAGATGGCAAGACAGTAG
AAGCAGAGGCTGCCCACGGGACTGTAACCCGTCACTACCGCATGTACCAGAAAGGACAGGAGACGTCCAC
CAATCCCATTGCTTCCATTTTTGCCTGGACCAGAGGGTTAGCCCACAGAGCAAAGCTTGATAACAATAAA
GAGCTTGCCTTCTTTGCAAATGCTTTGGAAGAAGTCTCTATTGAGACAATTGAGGCTGGCTTCATGACCA
AGGACTTGGCTGCTTGCATTAAAGGTTTACCCAATGTGCAACGTTCTGACTACTTGAATACATTTGAGTT
CATGGATAAACTTGGAGAAAACTTGAAGATCAAACTAGCTCAGGCCAAACTT
